>Addgene plasmid #201231 | 35S-GWY-GAL4BD/pAM | addgene full sequence | sequence record 401532 | Addgene NGS Result
TGTAAACAAATTGACGCTTAGACAACTTAATAACACATTGCGGACGTTTTTAATGATCGAATACTAACGT
CTCTACCAGATATCAGCTTGCATGCCGGTCGATCTAGTAACATAGATGACACCGCGCGCGATAATTTATC
CTAGTTTGCGCGCTATATTTTGTTTTCTATCGCGTATTAAATGTATAATTGCGGGACTCTAATCATAAAA
ACCCATCTCATAAATAACGTCATGCATTACATGTTAATTATTACATGCTTAACGTAATTCAACAGAAATT
ATATGATAATCATCGCAAGACCGGCAACAGGATTCAATCTTAAGAAACTTTATTGCCAAATGTTTGAACG
ATCTGCTTGACTCTAGGGGTCATCAGATTTCGGTGACGGGCAGGACCGGACGGGGCGGCACCGGCAGGCT
GAAGTCCAGCTGCCAGAAACCCACGTCATGCCAGTTCCCGTGCTTGAAGCCGGCCGCCCGCAGCATGCCG
CGGGGGGCATATCCGAGCGCCTCGTGCATGCGCACGCTCGGGTCGTTGGGCAGCCCGATGACAGCGACCA
CGCTCTTGAAGCCCTGTGCCTCCAGGGACTTCAGCAGGTGGGTGTAGAGCGTGGAGCCCAGTCCCGTCCG
CTGGTGGCGGGGGGAGACGTACACGGTCGACTCGGCCGTCCAGTCGTAGGCGTTGCGTGCCTTCCAGGGA
CCCGCGTAGGCGATGCCGGCGACCTCGCCGTCCACCTCGGCGACGAGCCAGGGATAGCGCTCCCGCAGAC
GGACGAGGTCGTCCGTCCACTCCTGCGGTTCCTGCGGCTCGGTACGGAAGTTGACCGTGCTTGTCTCGAT
GTAGTGGTTGACGATGGTGCAGACCGCCGGCATGTCCGCCTCGGTGGCACGGCGGATGTCGGCCGGGCGT
CGTTCTGGGCTCATGGTAGATCCCCTCGATCGAGTTGAGAGTGAATATGAGACTCTAATTGGATACCGAG
GGGAATTTATGGAACGTCAGTGGAGCATTTTTGACAAGAAATATTTGCTAGCTGATAGTGACCTTAGGCG
ACTTTTGAACGCGCAATAATGGTTTCTGACGTATGTGCTTAGCTCATTAAACTCCAGAAACCCGCGGCTC
AGTGGCTCCTTCAACGTTGCGGTTCTGTCAGTTCCAAACGTAAAACGGCTTGTCCCGCGTCATCGGCGGG
GGTCATAACGTGACTCCCTTAATTCTCCGCTCATGATCAGATTGTCGTTTCCCGCCTTCGGTTTGGGCGC
GCCCGGTTCAGAAGACCAGAGGGCTATTGAGACTTTTCAACAAAGGGTAATATCGGGAAACCTCCTCGGA
TTCCATTGCCCAGCTATCTGTCACTTCATCGAAAGGACAGTAGAAAAGGAAGATGGCTTCTACAAATGCC
ATCATTGCGATAAAGGAAAGGCTATCGTTCAAGATGCCTCTACCGACAGTGGTCCCAAAGATGGACCCCC
ACCCACGAGGAACATCGTGGAAAAAGAAGACGTTCCAACCACGTCTTCAAAGCAAGTGGATTGATGTGAT
ACATGGTGGAGCACGACACTCTCGTCTACTCCAAGAATATCAAAGATACAGTCTCAGAAGACCAGAGGGC
TATTGAGACTTTTCAACAAAGGGTAATATCGGGAAACCTCCTCGGATTCCATTGCCCAGCTATCTGTCAC
TTCATCGAAAGGACAGTAGAAAAGGAAGATGGCTTCTACAAATGCCATCATTGCGATAAAGGAAAGGCTA
TCGTTCAAGATGCCTCTACCGACAGTGGTCCCAAAGATGGACCCCCACCCACGAGGAACATCGTGGAAAA
AGAAGACGTTCCAACCACGTCTTCAAAGCAAGTGGATTGATGTGATATCTCCACTGACGTAAGGGATGAC
GCACAATCCCACTATCCTTCGCAAGACCCTTCCTCTATATAAGGAAGTTCATTTCATTTGGAGAGGACCT
CGAGGTCGACGGTATCGATAAGCTATCACAAGTTTGTACAAAAAAGCTGAACGAGAAACGTAAAATGATA
TAAATATCAATATATTAAATTAGATTTTGCATAAAAAACAGACTACATAATACTGTAAAACACAACATAT
CCAGTCACTATGGCGGCCGCATTAGGCACCCCAGGCTTTACACTTTATGCTTCCGGCTCGTATAATGTGT
GGATTTTGAGTTAGGATCCGTCGAGATTTTCAGGAGCTAAGGAAGCTAAAATGGAGAAAAAAATCACTGG
ATATACCACCGTTGATATATCCCAATGGCATCGTAAAGAACATTTTGAGGCATTTCAGTCAGTTGCTCAA
TGTACCTATAACCAGACCGTTCAGCTGGATATTACGGCCTTTTTAAAGACCGTAAAGAAAAATAAGCACA
AGTTTTATCCGGCCTTTATTCACATTCTTGCCCGCCTGATGAATGCTCATCCGGAATTCCGTATGGCAAT
GAAAGACGGTGAGCTGGTGATATGGGATAGTGTTCACCCTTGTTACACCGTTTTCCATGAGCAAACTGAA
ACGTTTTCATCGCTCTGGAGTGAATACCACGACGATTTCCGGCAGTTTCTACACATATATTCGCAAGATG
TGGCGTGTTACGGTGAAAACCTGGCCTATTTCCCTAAAGGGTTTATTGAGAATATGTTTTTCGTCTCAGC
CAATCCCTGGGTGAGTTTCACCAGTTTTGATTTAAACGTGGCCAATATGGACAACTTCTTCGCCCCCGTT
TTCACCATGGGCAAATATTATACGCAAGGCGACAAGGTGCTGATGCCGCTGGCGATTCAGGTTCATCATG
CCGTTTGTGATGGCTTCCATGTCGGCAGAATGCTTAATGAATTACAACAGTACTGCGATGAGTGGCAGGG
CGGGGCGTAAACGCGTGGATCCGGCTTACTAAAAGCCAGATAACAGTATGCGTATTTGCGCGCTGATTTT
TGCGGTATAAGAATATATACTGATATGTATACCCGAAGTATGTCAAAAAGAGGTATGCTATGAAGCAGCG
TATTACAGTGACAGTTGACAGCGACAGCTATCAGTTGCTCAAGGCATATATGATGTCAATATCTCCGGTC
TGGTAAGCACAACCATGCAGAATGAAGCCCGTCGTCTGCGTGCCGAACGCTGGAAAGCGGAAAATCAGGA
AGGGATGGCTGAGGTCGCCCGGTTTATTGAAATGAACGGCTCTTTTGCTGACGAGAACAGGGGCTGGTGA
AATGCAGTTTAAGGTTTACACCTATAAAAGAGAGAGCCGTTATCGTCTGTTTGTGGATGTACAGAGTGAT
ATTATTGACACGCCCGGGCGACGGATGGTGATCCCCCTGGCCAGTGCACGTCTGCTGTCAGATAAAGTCT
CCCGTGAACTTTACCCGGTGGTGCATATCGGGGATGAAAGCTGGCGCATGATGACCACCGATATGGCCAG
TGTGCCGGTCTCCGTTATCGGGGAAGAAGTGGCTGATCTCAGCCACCGCGAAAATGACATCAAAAACGCC
ATTAACCTGATGTTCTGGGGAATATAAATGTCAGGCTCCCTTATACACAGCCAGTCTGCAGGTCGACCAT
AGTGACTGGATATGTTGTGTTTTACAGTATTATGTAGTCTGTTTTTTATGCAAAATCTAATTTAATATAT
TGATATTTATATCATTTTACGTTTCTCGTTCAGCTTTCTTGTACAAAGTGGTGATCGGTGGTGGTAGTGG
TGGTGGTGGATCAGGTGGTGGTGGATCTATGAAGCTACTGTCTTCTATCGAACAAGCATGCGATATTTGC
CGACTTAAAAAGCTCAAGTGCTCCAAAGAAAAACCGAAGTGCGCCAAGTGTCTGAAGAACAACTGGGAGT
GTCGCTACTCTCCCAAAACCAAAAGGTCTCCGCTGACTAGGGCACATCTGACAGAAGTGGAATCAAGGCT
AGAAAGACTGGAACAGCTATTTCTACTGATTTTTCCTCGAGAAGACCTTGACATGATTTTGAAAATGGAT
TCTTTACAGGATATAAAAGCATTGTTAACAGGATTATTTGTACAAGATAATGTGAATAAAGATGCCGTCA
CAGATAGATTGGCTTCAGTGGAGACTGATATGCCTCTAACATTGAGACAGCATAGAATAAGTGCGACATC
ATCATCGGAAGAGAGTAGTAACAAAGGTCAAAGACAGTTGACTGTATCGTAAGAATTCAAGGCCTCTCGA
GCCTCTAGAACTATAGTGAGTCGTATTACTAGAGTCCGCAAAAATCACCAGTCTCTCTCTACAAATCTAT
CTCTCTCTATTTTTCTCCAGAATAATGTGTGAGTAGTTCCCAGATAAGGGAATTAGGGTTCTTATAGGGT
TTCGCTCATGTGTTGAGCATATAAGAAACCCTTAGTATGTATTTGTATTTGTAAAATACTTCTATCAATA
AAATTTCTAATTCCTAAAACCAAAATCCAGTGACCGGGCGGCCGCCACCGCGGTGGAGGGGGATCAGATT
GTCGTTTCCCGCCTTCAGTTTAAACTATCAGTGTTTGACAGGATATATTGGCGGGTAAACCTAAGAGAAA
AGAGCGTTTATTAGAATAATCGGATATTTAAAAGGGCGTGAAAAGGTTTATCCGTTCGTCCATTTGTATG
TGTACATCACCGACGAGCAAGGCAAGACCGAGCGCCTTTCCGACGCTCACCGGGCTGGTTGCCCTCGCCG
CTGGGCTGGCGGCCGTCTATGGCCCTGCAAACGCGCCAGAAACGCCGTCGAAGCCGTGTGCGAGACACCG
GCCGCCGGCGTTGTGGATACCTCGCGGAAAACTTGGCCCTCACTGACAGATGAGGGGCGGACGTTGACAC
TTGAGGGGCCGACTCACCCGGCGCGGCGTTGACAGATGAGGGGCAGGCTCGATTTCGGCCGGCGACGTGG
AGCTGGCCAGCCTCGCAAATCGGCGAAAACGCCTGATTTTACGCGAGTTTCCCACAGATGATGTGGACAA
GCCTGGGGATAAGTGCCCTGCGGTATTGACACTTGAGGGGCGCGACTACTGACAGATGAGGGGCGCGATC
CTTGACACTTGAGGGGCAGAGTGCTGACAGATGAGGGGCGCACCTATTGACATTTGAGGGGCTGTCCACA
GGCAGAAAATCCAGCATTTGCAAGGGTTTCCGCCCGTTTTTCGGCCACCGCTAACCTGTCTTTTAACCTG
CTTTTAAACCAATATTTATAAACCTTGTTTTTAACCAGGGCTGCGCCCTGTGCGCGTGACCGCGCACGCC
GAAGGGGGGTGCCCCCCCTTCTCGAACCCTCCCGGCCCGCTAACGCGGGCCTCCCATCCCCCCAGGGGCT
GCGCCCCTCGGCCGCGAACGGCCTCACCCCAAAAATGGCAGCGCTGGCAGTCCTTGCCATTGCCGGGATC
GGGGCAGTAACGGGATGGGCGATCAGCCCGAAAGCTACCCCTATTTGTTTATTTTTCTAAATACATTCAA
ATATGTATCCGCTCATGAGACAATAACCCTGATAAATGCTTCAATAATATTGAAAAAGGAAGAGTATGAG
TATTCAACATTTCCGTGTCGCCCTTATTCCCTTTTTTGCGGCATTTTGCCTTCCTGTTTTTGCTCACCCA
GAAACGCTGGTGAAAGTAAAAGATGCTGAAGATCAGTTGGGTGCACGAGTGGGTTACATCGAACTGGATC
TCAACAGCGGTAAGATCCTTGAGAGTTTTCGCCCCGAAGAACGTTTTCCAATGATGAGCACTTTTAAAGT
TCTGCTATGTGGCGCGGTATTATCCCGTATTGACGCCGGGCAAGAGCAACTCGGTCGCCGCATACACTAT
TCTCAGAATGACTTGGTTGAGTACTCACCAGTCACAGAAAAGCATCTTACGGATGGCATGACAGTAAGAG
AATTATGCAGTGCTGCCATAACCATGAGTGATAACACTGCGGCCAACTTACTTCTGACAACGATCGGAGG
ACCGAAGGAGCTAACCGCTTTTTTGCACAACATGGGGGATCATGTAACTCGCCTTGATCGTTGGGAACCG
GAGCTGAATGAAGCCATACCAAACGACGAGCGTGACACCACGATGCCTGTAGCAATGGCAACAACGTTGC
GCAAACTATTAACTGGCGAACTACTTACTCTAGCTTCCCGGCAACAATTAATAGACTGGATGGAGGCGGA
TAAAGTTGCAGGACCACTTCTGCGCTCGGCCCTTCCGGCTGGCTGGTTTATTGCTGATAAATCTGGAGCC
GGTGAGCGTGGGTCTCGCGGTATCATTGCAGCACTGGGGCCAGATGGTAAGCCCTCCCGTATCGTAGTTA
TCTACACGACGGGGAGTCAGGCAACTATGGATGAACGAAATAGACAGATCGCTGAGATAGGTGCCTCACT
GATTAAGCATTGGTAACTGTCAGACCAAGTTTACTCATATATACTTTAGATTGATTTAAAACTTCATTTT
TAATTTAAAAGGATCTAGGTGAAGATCCTTTTTGATAATCTCATGACCAAAATCCCTTAACGTGAGTTTT
CGTTCCACTGAGCGTCAGACCCCGTAGAAAAGATCAAAGGATCTTCTTGAGATCCTTTTTTTCTGCGCGT
AATCTGCTGCTTGCAAACAAAAAAACCACCGCTACCAGCGGTGGTTTGTTTGCCGGATCAAGAGCTACCA
ACTCTTTTTCCGAAGGTAACTGGCTTCAGCAGAGCGCAGATACCAAATACTGTTCTTCTAGTGTAGCCGT
AGTTAGGCCACCACTTCAAGAACTCTGTAGCACCGCCTACATACCTCGCTCTGCTAATCCTGTTACCAGT
GGCTGCTGCCAGTGGCGATAAGTCGTGTCTTACCGGGTTGGACTCAAGACGATAGTTACCGGATAAGGCG
CAGCGGTCGGGCTGAACGGGGGGTTCGTGCACACAGCCCAGCTTGGAGCGAACGACCTACACCGAACTGA
GATACCTACAGCGTGAGCTATGAGAAAGCGCCACGCTTCCCGAAGGGAGAAAGGCGGACAGGTATCCGGT
AAGCGGCAGGGTCGGAACAGGAGAGCGCACGAGGGAGCTTCCAGGGGGAAACGCCTGGTATCTTTATAGT
CCTGTCGGGTTTCGCCACCTCTGACTTGAGCGTCGATTTTTGTGATGCTCGTCAGGGGGGCGGAGCCTAT
GGAAAAACGCCAGCAACGCGGCCTTTTTACGGTTCCTGGCCTTTTGCTGGCCTTTTGCTCACATGGACTC
TAGCTAGAGGATCACAGGCAGCAACGCTCTGTCATCGTTACAATCAACATGCTACCCTCCGCGAGATCAT
CCGTGTTTCAAACCCGGCAGCTTAGTTGCCGTTCTTCCGAATAGCATCGGTAACATGAGCAAAGTCTGCC
GCCTTACAACGGCTCTCCCGCTGACGCCGTCCCGGACTGATGGGCTGCCTGTATCGAGTGGTGATTTTGT
GCCGAGCTGCCGGTCGGGGAGCTGTTGGCTGGCTGGTGGCAGGATATATTGTGG
Features (pLannotate 1.2.2; 24 found; start..end, strand, type, name):
    101..353     -  terminator     NOS terminator: nopaline synthase terminator and poly(A) signal
    376..924     -  CDS            bar: PAT_STRHY - Experimental evidence at protein level: Swiss-Prot protein existence level 1. Inactivates phosphinothricin (PPT) by transfer of an acetyl group from acetyl CoA. Can also acetylate demethylphosphinothricin but not PTT or glutamate. This enzyme is an effector of phosphinothricin tripeptide (PTT or bialaphos) resistance. From Streptomyces hygroscopicus. Introduced by genetic manipulation and expressed in glufosinate-tolerant maize by Dekalb Genetics.
    966..1145    -  promoter       NOS promoter: nopaline synthase promoter
   1288..1958    +  promoter       CaMV 35S promoter (enhanced): cauliflower mosaic virus 35S promoter with a duplicated enhancer region
   1958..1984    -  misc_feature   MCS (fragment): pBluescript multiple cloning site
   1988..2112    +  protein_bind   attR1: mutant version of attR; recombination site for the Gateway® LR reaction LR Clonase™
   2137..2167    +  promoter       lac UV5 promoter: E. coli lac promoter with an "up" mutation
   2191..2220    +  promoter       cat promoter (fragment): promoter of the E. coli cat gene encoding chloramphenicol acetyltransferase
   2221..2880    +  CDS            CmR: chloramphenicol acetyltransferase; cat; confers resistance to chloramphenicol
   3059..3217    +  CDS            ccdA (fragment): CCDA_ECO57 - Also known as H, letA. Experimental evidence at protein level: Swiss-Prot protein existence level 1. Antitoxin component of a type II toxin-antitoxin (TA) system which inhibits the post-segregational killing (PSK) of plasmid-free cells, also referred to as a plasmid addiction system. Binds to and blocks the activity of CcdB; will also remove bound CcdB protein from the CcdB-GyrA complex by forming a CcdA-CcdB complex, a process termed rejuvenation. Functions as a transcriptional corepressor for the ccdAB operon, repression also requires CcdB (By similarity). From Escherichia coli
   3222..3524    +  CDS            ccdB: CCDB_ECOLI - Also known as G, letB, letD. Experimental evidence at protein level: Swiss-Prot protein existence level 1. Toxic component of a type II toxin-antitoxin (TA) system, functioning in plasmid maintainence. Responsible for the post- segregational killing (PSK) of plasmid-free cells, also referred to as a plasmid addiction system. Half-life of over 2 hours. Cell killing by CcdB is accompanied by filamentation, defects in chromosome and plasmid segregation, defects in cell division, formation of anucleate cells, decreased DNA synthesis and plasmid loss. Interferes with the activity of DN
   3568..3692    -  protein_bind   attR2: mutant version of attR; recombination site for the Gateway® LR reaction LR Clonase™
   3697..3719    -  CDS            9xHis (fragment): 9xHis affinity tag
   3739..4179    +  CDS            GAL4 DNA binding domain: DNA binding domain of the GAL4 transcriptional activator; Saccharomyces cerevisiae GAL4 (truncated)
   4211..4228    -  promoter       T7 promoter (fragment): promoter for bacteriophage T7 RNA polymerase
   4282..4441    +  polyA_signal   CaMV poly(A) signal (fragment): cauliflower mosaic virus polyadenylation signal
   4448..4468    -  misc_feature   MCS (fragment): pBluescript multiple cloning site
   4516..4540    +  misc_feature   RB T-DNA repeat: right border repeat from nopaline C58 T-DNA
   4760..5291    +  rep_origin     oriV: incP origin of replication
   5355..5432    +  CDS            klaC (fragment): KLAC_ECOLX - Also known as telB. Protein predicted: Swiss-Prot protein existence level 4. Belongs to the kla operon, which is associated with cryptic tellurite resistance, and IncW plasmid fertility inhibition. From Escherichia coli.
   5434..5525    +  promoter       AmpR promoter: bla
   5526..6386    +  CDS            AmpR: β-lactamase; bla; confers resistance to ampicillin, carbenicillin, and related antibiotics
   6557..7145    +  rep_origin     ori: high-copy-number ColE1/pMB1/pBR322/pUC origin of replication
   7457..7       +  misc_feature   LB T-DNA repeat (across the origin): left border repeat from nopaline C58 T-DNA
