[The description below was written by a language model from this plasmid's Addgene catalogue record and pLannotate feature annotations shown in this document.]
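Description:
35S-GWY-GAL4BD/pAM is a 7.5 kb plant expression binary vector built on the pAM backbone and configured as a Gateway destination plasmid. It is maintained in E. coli at high copy through a ColE1/pUC-type origin with β-lactamase (ampicillin/carbenicillin) selection. Because it carries the toxic ccdB gene, it has to be propagated in a ccdB-tolerant strain. For Agrobacterium it relies on an IncP (RK2) oriV without the accompanying replication functions, so it replicates only in strains that supply the RK2 helper sequences in trans; carbenicillin is the selection there.

Between the nopaline-type left and right T-DNA border repeats sit two units. One is a plant selectable marker in which the NOS promoter drives the bar gene (phosphinothricin acetyltransferase, conferring glufosinate/bialaphos tolerance), ending in a NOS terminator. The other is the expression cassette: an enhanced CaMV 35S promoter with a duplicated enhancer, then an attR1–CmR–ccdB–attR2 Gateway cassette, followed by the coding sequence for the yeast GAL4 DNA-binding domain and a CaMV polyadenylation signal. An LR reaction with an entry clone replaces the chloramphenicol-resistance/ccdB counter-selection block with a gene of interest. In the annotated layout the Gateway site lies upstream of the GAL4 domain, so the inserted ORF would be joined to the N-terminal end of the binding domain, consistent with the stated purpose of making N-terminal fusions.

The plasmid is used to express GAL4 BD fusion proteins in planta. The associated publication describes a split GAL4 assay with a RUBY reporter for visual detection of protein–protein interactions, in which this vector would provide the DNA-binding-domain partner.
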