Addgene plasmid #201231: 35S-GWY-GAL4BD/pAM
Purpose: Used to produce and express in planta N-terminal fusion proteins with the GAL4 BD
Depositing lab: Michael Ayliffe. Depositing organization: CSIRO Agriculture. Publication: A split GAL4 RUBY assay for visual in planta detection of protein-protein interactions. Chen J, Luo M, Hands P, Rolland V, Zhang J, Li Z, Outram M, Dodds P, Ayliffe M. Plant J. 2023 Jun;114(6):1209-1226. doi: 10.1111/tpj.16234. Epub 2023 Apr 26. PubMed 37323061.
Backbone
  Vector backbone: pAM
  Vector type: Plant Expression
  Selectable markers: Agrobacterium - carbenicillin
Growth in bacteria
  Bacterial resistance: Ampicillin, 100 μg/mL
  Growth temperature: 37°C
  Growth strain: ccdB Survival
  Growth instructions: When using in Agrobacterium, this plasmid can only replicate in strains containing the RK2 helper sequence, such as GV3103 pMP90 RK.
  Copy number: High Copy
Gene/Insert
  Gene/Insert name: 35S-GWY-GAL4BD
  Species: Synthetic
  Promoter: CaMV 35S
  Cloning method: Gateway Cloning
Terms and licenses: Academic/Nonprofit Terms; Industry Terms: Not Available to Industry
Depositor comments: Encodes GAL4 DNA binding domain in N-terminal juxtaposition to a Gateway cloning site with the ORF under the regulatory control of a CaMV 35S promoter.
How to cite: 35S-GWY-GAL4BD/pAM was a gift from Michael Ayliffe (Addgene plasmid # 201231 ; http://n2t.net/addgene:201231 ; RRID:Addgene_201231)
